Addgene plasmid #25511: NAT1
Purpose: Bacterial expression for structure determination; may not be full ORF
Depositing lab: Cheryl Arrowsmith. Depositing organization: University of Toronto.
Backbone
  Vector backbone: pET28a-LIC
  Backbone manufacturer: SGC
  Backbone size w/o insert (bp): 7328
  Vector type: Bacterial Expression
Growth in bacteria
  Bacterial resistance: Kanamycin, 50 μg/mL
  Growth temperature: 37°C
  Growth strain: DH5alpha
  Copy number: Low Copy
Gene/Insert
  Gene/Insert name: NAT1 (alt names: PDB: 2IJA; N-acetyltransferase 1; AAC1, NATI)
  Species: H. sapiens (human)
  Insert size (bp): 879
  Entrez Gene: NAT1 (a.k.a. AAC1, MNAT, NAT-1, NATI)
  Tag / fusion protein: His (N terminal on insert)
  Cloning method: Restriction Enzyme
  Sequencing primers: 5′ T7; 3′ T7-term
Terms and licenses: Academic/Nonprofit Terms; Industry Terms: Not Available to Industry
Depositor comments: PDB: 2IJA http://www.thesgc.org/structures/2IJA/
How to cite: NAT1 was a gift from Cheryl Arrowsmith (Addgene plasmid # 25511 ; http://n2t.net/addgene:25511 ; RRID:Addgene_25511)
