[The description below was written by a language model from this plasmid's Addgene catalogue record.]
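Description:
NAT1 is a bacterial expression plasmid built on the pET28a-LIC backbone, a ligation-independent-cloning derivative of pET28a produced by a structural genomics group. It carries an 879 bp insert encoding human N-acetyltransferase 1 (NAT1, also known as AAC1, MNAT or NATI), an arylamine N-acetyltransferase. The backbone is listed at 7328 bp without the insert. The plasmid confers kanamycin resistance, is maintained at low copy number, and is propagated in a standard E. coli cloning strain. The record gives the cloning method as restriction enzyme based, despite the LIC designation of the vector.

The NAT1 coding sequence is fused to an N-terminal His tag, which allows the recombinant protein to be purified by immobilised metal affinity chromatography. No feature table is provided, so the promoter and terminator are not explicitly stated. However, the T7 and T7-terminator sequencing primers are consistent with the usual pET arrangement, in which the insert sits between a T7 promoter and T7 terminator and is expressed in hosts that supply T7 RNA polymerase. The origin of replication and any protease cleavage site between the tag and the insert are likewise not recorded.

The stated purpose is bacterial expression of protein for structure determination, and the depositor links the construct to a deposited crystal structure of NAT1. The record cautions that the insert may not be the full open reading frame, since structural genomics constructs are often trimmed to improve expression or crystallisation. The construct boundaries should therefore be checked before assuming it encodes the full-length protein.
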