>Addgene plasmid #25511 | NAT1 | depositor partial sequence | sequence record 11915 | Author sequence
GGCTCTGGTAGCGACATTGAAGCATATCTTGAAAGAATTGGCTATAAGAAGTCTAGGAACAAATTGGACT
TGGAAACATTAACTGACATTCTTCAACACCAGATCCGAGCTGTTCCCTTTGAGAACCTTAACATCCATTG
TGGGGATGCCATGGACTTAGGCTTAGAGGCCATTTTTGATCAAGTTGTGAGAAGAAATCGGGGTGGATGG
TGTCTCCAGGTCAATCATCTTCTGTACTGGGCTCTGACCACTATTGGTTTTGAGACCACGATGTTGGGAG
GGTATGTTTACAGCACTCCAGCCAAAAAATACAGCACTGGCATGATTCACCTTCTCCTGCAGGTGACCAT
TGATGGCAGGAACTACATTGTCGATGCTGGGTCTGGAAGATCCTACCAGATGTGGCAGCCTCTAGAATTA
ATTTCTGGGAAGGATCAGCCTCAGGTGCCTTGTGTCTTCCGTTTGACGGAAGAGAATGGATTCTGGTATC
TAGACCAAATCAGAAGGGAACAGTACATTCCAAATGAAGAATTTCTTCATTCTGATCTCCTAGAAGACAG
CAAATACCGAAAAATCTACTCCTTTACTCTTAAGCCTCGAACAATTGAAGATTTTGAGTCTATGAATACA
TACCTGCAGACATCTCCATCATCTGTGTTTACTAGTAAATCATTTTGTTCCTTGCAGACCCCAGATGGGG
TTCACTGTTTGGTGGGCTTCACCCTCACCCATAGGAGATTCAATTATAAGGACAATACAGATCTAATAGA
GTTCAAGACTCTGAGTGAGGAAGAAATAGAAAAAGTGCTGAAAAATATATTTAATATTTCCTTGCAGAGA
AAGCTTGTGCCCAAACATGGTGATAGATTTTTTACTATT
