>Addgene plasmid #25511 | NAT1 | addgene partial sequence | sequence record 31493 | 25511 with LacI-R
CCCTGATTGACTCTCTTCCGGGCGCTATCATGCCATACCGCGAAAGGTTTTGCGCCATTCGATGGTGTCC
GGGATCTCGACGCTCTCCCTTATGCGACTCCTGCATTAGGAAGCAGCCCAGTAGTAGGTTGAGGCCGTTG
AGCACCGCCGCCGCAAGGAATGGTGCATGCAAGGAGATGGCGCCCAACAGTCCCCCGGCCACGGGGCCTG
CCACCATACCCACGCCGAAACAAGCGCTCATGAGCCCGAAGTGGCGAGCCCGATCTTCCCCATCGGTGAT
GTCGGCGATATAGGCGCCAGCAACCGCACCTGTGGCGCCGGTGATGCCGGCCACGATGCGTCCGGCGTAG
AGGATCGAGATCTCGATCCCGCGAAATTAATACGACTCACTATAGGGGAATTGTGAGCGGATAACAATTC
CCCTCTAGAAATAATTTTGTTTAACTTTAAGAAGGAGATATACCATGGGCAGCAGCCATCATCATCATCA
TCACAGCAGCGGCCTGGTTCCGCGTGGTAGTGGCTCTGGTAGCGACATTGAAGCATATCTTGAAAGAATT
GGCTATAAGAAGTCTAGGAACAAATTGGACTTGGAAACATTAACTGACATTCTTCAACACCAGATCCGAG
CTGTTCCCTTTGAGAACCTTAACATCCATTGTGGGGATGCCATGGACTTAGGCTTAGAGGCCATTTTTGA
TCAAGTTGTGAGAAGAAATCGGGGTGGATGGTGTCTCCAGGTCAATCATCTTCTGTACTGGGCTCTGACC
ACTATTGGTTTTGAGACCACGATGTTGGGAGGGTATGTTTACAGCACTCCAGCCAAAAAATACAGCACTG
GCATGATTCACCTTCTCCTGCAGGTGACCATTGATGGCAGGAACTACATTGTCGATGCTGGGTCT
